>Addgene plasmid #67471 | pDEST47-ARFRP1 | addgene partial sequence | sequence record 118216 | GFPfusionREV 5'-CTCCACTGACAGAAAATTTG-3'
AGAATTGGGACAACTCCAGTGAAAAGTTCTTCTCCTTTGCTAGCCATTCTAGATCGAACCACTTTGTACA
AGAAAGCTGGGTCCTACTACGTGATGTCCCTCTGCCGCGGCGGCCGGTGCACATTCCGCACGACACACTT
CACCATCCACTCGATGCCCTCGCGCACCCCTTTGCCTGTGAGGGCCGAGCAGGCCTGGGTCAGGCAATCG
CGCCTGCCGATCTTGCTGGTGCAGTCGCTGAAGGCCGTCTTGATGTCAGGGATTGAGAGGCACGTCTCCA
CATCCTGCTTGTTGGCCAGCACCAAGACGGGGACACCGCACAGCGCCTCGCTGGTCACCACCTTCTCAAA
CGCCTGCTTGGACTCAGCCAGCCTCTCCTCGTCGGTGGAGTCAATGACGTAGATGACGCCGTGACACTCC
GCATAATACTTGTCCCACAAAGACTGCAGCTCTTCCTGCCCTCCTAAGTCCCAGAACATGAGCCGAGCCT
TTCCCACATCCACAGTGCCGATGTTTAGGCCCACGGTGGTGGTGATTTTGGATAGACTCATCCCCTTGTA
GTTCTTGTTAAATCGGGTTTTCGACTGCTCCAGGAAGGTCGTCTTCCCAGCATTGTCCAGGCCCAGGATC
AGGATGCAGTACTCGTCCTTCTGAAACATGTACTTGTACAAGCCCGACAGCAGCGTGTACATGGTTCTAT
CTCCTTCTAAGCCTGCTTTTTTGTACAAACTTGTTTGATCAAGCTTAACTAGCCAGCTTGGGTCTCCCTA
TAGTGAGTCGTATTAATTTCGATAAGCCAGTAAGCAGTGGGTTCTCTAGTTAGCCAGAGAGCTCTGCTTA
TATAGACCTCCCACCGTACACGCCTACCGCCCATTTGCGTCAATG
