[The description below was written by a language model from this plasmid's Addgene catalogue record.]
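Description:
pDEST47-ARFRP1 is a mammalian expression plasmid built on the commercial Gateway destination vector pcDNA-DEST47. It carries the human ARFRP1 open reading frame (ARF-related protein 1, also known as ARL18, ARP or Arp1), a member of the ARF family of small regulatory GTPases. The insert was introduced by Gateway recombination and is transcribed from the CMV promoter, a strong constitutive viral promoter widely used for high-level expression in cultured mammalian cells. In bacteria the plasmid is maintained at high copy and selected with ampicillin. In mammalian cells a neomycin resistance marker allows G418 selection, so stable lines can be derived as well as transient transfectants.

The main design point concerns the GFP sequence that lies downstream of the recombination cassette in this backbone, which normally gives a C-terminal GFP fusion when the insert lacks a stop codon. Here the ARFRP1 coding sequence retains its native stop codon, so translation ends at the natural C-terminus and no GFP fusion is made. The product is therefore untagged, native ARFRP1, which suits experiments where an appended tag might disturb the localisation, membrane association or effector interactions of the GTPase. The plasmid belongs to a deposited toolbox of constructs for expressing or knocking down human ARF, ARL and SAR family GTPases. No feature table is included in the record, so details such as the origin of replication, the polyadenylation signals and the promoter driving the neomycin marker are not stated.
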