Addgene plasmid #67471: pDEST47-ARFRP1
Purpose: Mammalian expression of hArfrp with stop codon (native expression)
Depositing lab: Richard Kahn. Depositing organization: Emory University. Publication: Tool box: Plasmids for the expression or knockdown of human ARF Family GTPases (ARF/ARL/SAR) and their co-expression in bacteria with N-myristoyltransferases. Kerr SC, Kahn RA. Cell Logist. 2015 Sep 21;5(3):e1090523. doi: 10.1080/21592799.2015.1090523. eCollection 2015 Jul-Sep. PubMed 27057421.
Backbone
  Vector backbone: pcDNA-DEST47
  Backbone manufacturer: Life Technologies
  Vector type: Mammalian Expression
  Selectable markers: Neomycin (select with G418)
Growth in bacteria
  Bacterial resistance: Ampicillin, 100 μg/mL
  Growth temperature: 37°C
  Growth strain: DH5alpha
  Copy number: High Copy
Gene/Insert
  Gene/Insert name: ARFRP1 (alt name: pRK19s-D47)
  Species: H. sapiens (human)
  Entrez Gene: ARFRP1 (a.k.a. ARL18, ARP, Arp1)
  Promoter: CMV
  Cloning method: Gateway Cloning
  Sequencing primers: 5′ CMV-F; 3′ GFP-R
Terms and licenses: Academic/Nonprofit Terms; Industry Terms: Not Available to Industry
Depositor comments: Note that the insert contains its native stop codon and does not produce a fusion protein with GFP.
How to cite: pDEST47-ARFRP1 was a gift from Richard Kahn (Addgene plasmid # 67471 ; http://n2t.net/addgene:67471 ; RRID:Addgene_67471)
